>Addgene plasmid #99846 | pHL-FcHis | addgene full sequence | sequence record 191056 | Addgene NGS Result
GTCGACATTGATTATTGACTAGTTATTAATAGTAATCAATTACGGGGTCATTAGTTCATAGCCCATATAT
GGAGTTCCGCGTTACATAACTTACGGTAAATGGCCCGCCTGGCTGACCGCCCAACGACCCCCGCCCATTG
ACGTCAATAATGACGTATGTTCCCATAGTAACGCCAATAGGGACTTTCCATTGACGTCAATGGGTGGAGT
ATTTACGGTAAACTGCCCACTTGGCAGTACATCAAGTGTATCATATGCCAAGTACGCCCCCTATTGACGT
CAATGACGGTAAATGGCCCGCCTGGCATTATGCCCAGTACATGACCTTATGGGACTTTCCTACTTGGCAG
TACATCTACGTATTAGTCATCGCTATTACCATGGTCGAGGTGAGCCCCACGTTCTGCTTCACTCTCCCCA
TCTCCCCCCCCTCCCCACCCCCAATTTTGTATTTATTTATTTTTTAATTATTTTGTGCAGCGATGGGGGC
GGGGGGGGGGGGGGGGCGCGCGCCAGGCGGGGCGGGGCGGGGCGAGGGGCGGGGCGGGGCGAGGCGGAGA
GGTGCGGCGGCAGCCAATCAGAGCGGCGCGCTCCGAAAGTTTCCTTTTATGGCGAGGCGGCGGCGGCGGC
GGCCCTATAAAAAGCGAAGCGCGCGGCGGGCGGGAGTCGCTGCGCGCTGCCTTCGCCCCGTGCCCCGCTC
CGCCGCCGCCTCGCGCCGCCCGCCCCGGCTCTGACTGACCGCGTTACTCCCACAGGTGAGCGGGCGGGAC
GGCCCTTCTCCTCCGGGCTGTAATTAGCGCTTGGTTTAATGACGGCTTGTTTCTTTTCTGTGGCTGCGTG
AAAGCCTTGAGGGGCTCCGGGAGGGCCCTTTGTGCGGGGGGAGCGGCTCGGGGGGTGCGTGCGTGTGTGT
GTGCGTGGGGAGCGCCGCGTGCGGCTCCGCGCTGCCCGGCGGCTGTGAGCGCTGCGGGCGCGGCGCGGGG
CTTTGTGCGCTCCGCAGTGTGCGCGAGGGGAGCGCGGCCGGGGGCGGTGCCCCGCGGTGCGGGGGGGGCT
GCGAGGGGAACAAAGGCTGCGTGCGGGGTGTGTGCGTGGGGGGGTGAGCAGGGGGTGTGGGCGCGTCGGT
CGGGCTGCAACCCCCCCTGCACCCCCCTCCCCGAGTTGCTGAGCACGGCCCGGCTTCGGGTGCGGGGCTC
CGTACGGGGCGTGGCGCGGGGCTCGCCGTGCCGGGCGGGGGGTGGCGGCAGGTGGGGGTGCCGGGCGGGG
CGGGGCCGCCTCGGGCCGGGGAGGGCTCGGGGGAGGGGCGCGGCGGCCCCCGGAGCGCCGGCGGCTGTCG
AGGCGCGGCGAGCCGCAGCCATTGCCTTTTATGGTAATCGTGCGAGAGGGCGCAGGGACTTCCTTTGTCC
CAAATCTGTGCGGAGCCGAAATCTGGGAGGCGCCGCCGCACCCCCTCTAGCGGGCGCGGGGCGAAGCGGT
GCGGCGCCGGCAGGAAGGAAATGGGCGGGGAGGGCCTTCGTGCGTCGCCGCGCCGCCGTCCCCTTCTCCC
TCTCCAGCCTCGGGGCTGTCCGCGGGGGGACGGCTGCCTTCGGGGGGGACGGGGCAGGGCGGGGTTCGGC
TTCTGGCGTGTGACCGGCGGCTCTAGAGCCTCTGCTAACCATGTTCATGCCTTCTTCTTTTTCCTACAGC
TCCTGGGCAACGTGCTGGTTATTGTGCTGTCTCATCATTTTGGCAAAGAATTGCGGCCGTCTCAGGCCGA
ATTCAAGCTTGCCACCATGGGGATCCTTCCCAGCCCTGGGATGCCTGCGCTGCTCTCCCTCGTGAGCCTT
CTCTCCGTGCTGCTGATGGGTTGCGTAGCTGAAACCGGTTCGATAGTTTTAGAGCCTATCTATTGGAATT
CCTCGAACTCCAAATTTCTACCTGGACAAGGACTGGTACTATACCCACAGATAGGAGACAAATTGGATAT
TATTTGCCCCAAAGTGGACTCTAAAACTGTTGGCCAGTATGAATATTATAAAGTTTATATGGTTGATAAA
GACCAAGCAGACAGATGCACTATTAAGAAGGAAAATACCCCTCTCCTCAACTGTGCCAAACCGGACCAAG
ATATCAAATTCACCATCAAGTTTCAAGAATTCAGCCCTAACCTCTGGGGTCTAGAATTTCAGAAGAACAA
AGATTATTACATTATATCTACATCAAATGGGTCTTTGGAGGGCCTGGATAACCAGGAGGGAGGGGTGTGC
CAGACAAGAGCCATGAAGATCCTCATGAAAGTTGGACAAGATGGTACCCTGGAGGTGCTGTTCCAGGGCC
CCAAATCTTGTGACAAAACTCACACATGCCCACCGTGCCCAGCACCTGAACTCCTGGGGGGACCGTCAGT
CTTCCTCTTCCCCCCAAAACCCAAGGACACCCTCATGATCTCCCGGACCCCTGAGGTCACATGCGTGGTG
GTGGACGTGAGCCACGAAGACCCTGAGGTCAAGTTCAACTGGTACGTGGACGGCGTGGAGGTGCATAATG
CCAAGACAAAGCCGCGGGAGGAGCAGTACAACAGCACGTACCGTGTGGTCAGCGTCCTCACCGTCCTGCA
CCAGGACTGGCTGAATGGCAAGGAGTACAAGTGCAAGGTCTCCAACAAAGCCCTCCCAGCCCCCATCGAG
AAAACCATCTCCAAAGCCAAAGGGCAGCCCCGAGAACCACAGGTGTACACCCTGCCCCCATCCCGGGATG
AGCTGACCAAGAACCAGGTCAGCCTGACCTGCCTGGTCAAAGGCTTCTATCCCAGCGACATCGCCGTGGA
GTGGGAGAGCAATGGGCAGCCGGAGAACAACTACAAGGCCACGCCTCCCGTGCTGGACTCCGACGGCTCC
TTCTTCCTCTACAGCAAGCTCACCGTGGACAAGAGCAGGTGGCAGCAGGGGAACGTCTTCTCATGCTCCG
TGATGCATGAGGCTCTGCACAACCACTACACGCAGAAGAGCCTCTCCCTGTCTCCGGGTAAACATCACCA
TCATCACCATTGACTCGAGACTAGTATCGCGATAATTCACTCCTCAGGTGCAGGCTGCCTATCAGAAGGT
GGTGGCTGGTGTGGCCAATGCCCTGGCTCACAAATACCACTGAGATCTTTTTCCCTCTGCCAAAAATTAT
GGGGACATCATGAAGCCCCTTGAGCATCTGACTTCTGGCTAATAAAGGAAATTTATTTTCATTGCAATAG
TGTGTTGGAATTTTTTGTGTCTCTCACTCGGAAGGACATATGGGAGGGCAAATCATTTAAAACATCAGAA
TGAGTATTTGGTTTAGAGTTTGGCAACATATGCCCATATGCTGGCTGCCATGAACAAAGGTTGGCTATAA
AGAGGTCATCAGTATATGAAACAGCCCCCTGCTGTCCATTCCTTATTCCATAGAAAAGCCTTGACTTGAG
GTTAGATTTTTTTTATATTTTGTTTTGTGTTATTTTTTTCTTTAACATCCCTAAAATTTTCCTTACATGT
TTTACTAGCCAGATTTTTCCTCCTCTCCTGACTACTCCCAGTCATAGCTGTCCCTCTTCTCTTATGGAGA
TCCCTCGACCTGCAGCCCAAGCTTGGCGTAATCATGGTCATAGCTGTTTCCTGTGTGAAATTGTTATCCG
CTCACAATTCCACACAACATACGAGCCGGAAGCATAAAGTGTAAAGCCTGGGGTGCCTAATGAGTGAGCT
AACTCACATTAATTGCGTTGCGCTCACTGCCCGCTTTCCAGTCGGGAAACCTGTCGTGCCAGCGGATCGA
TCCGCTGCATTAATGAATCGGCCAACGCGCGGGGAGAGGCGGTTTGCGTATTGGGCGCTCTTCCGCTTCC
TCGCTCACTGACTCGCTGCGCTCGGTCGTTCGGCTGCGGCGAGCGGTATCAGCTCACTCAAAGGCGGTAA
TACGGTTATCCACAGAATCAGGGGATAACGCAGGAAAGAACATGTGAGCAAAAGGCCAGCAAAAGGCCAG
GAACCGTAAAAAGGCCGCGTTGCTGGCGTTTTTCCATAGGCTCCGCCCCCCTGACGAGCATCACAAAAAT
CGACGCTCAAGTCAGAGGTGGCGAAACCCGACAGGACTATAAAGATACCAGGCGTTTCCCCCTGGAAGCT
CCCTCGTGCGCTCTCCTGTTCCGACCCTGCCGCTTACCGGATACCTGTCCGCCTTTCTCCCTTCGGGAAG
CGTGGCGCTTTCTCATAGCTCACGCTGTAGGTATCTCAGTTCGGTGTAGGTCGTTCGCTCCAAGCTGGGC
TGTGTGCACGAACCCCCCGTTCAGCCCGACCGCTGCGCCTTATCCGGTAACTATCGTCTTGAGTCCAACC
CGGTAAGACACGACTTATCGCCACTGGCAGCAGCCACTGGTAACAGGATTAGCAGAGCGAGGTATGTAGG
CGGTGCTACAGAGTTCTTGAAGTGGTGGCCTAACTACGGCTACACTAGAAGAACAGTATTTGGTATCTGC
GCTCTGCTGAAGCCAGTTACCTTCGGAAAAAGAGTTGGTAGCTCTTGATCCGGCAAACAAACCACCGCTG
GTAGCGGTGGTTTTTTTGTTTGCAAGCAGCAGATTACGCGCAGAAAAAAAGGATCTCAAGAAGATCCTTT
GATCTTTTCTACGGGGTCTGACGCTCAGTGGAACGAAAACTCACGTTAAGGGATTTTGGTCATGAGATTA
TCAAAAAGGATCTTCACCTAGATCCTTTTAAATTAAAAATGAAGTTTTAAATCAATCTAAAGTATATATG
AGTAAACTTGGTCTGACAGTTACCAATGCTTAATCAGTGAGGCACCTATCTCAGCGATCTGTCTATTTCG
TTCATCCATAGTTGCCTGACTCCCCGTCGTGTAGATAACTACGATACGGGAGGGCTTACCATCTGGCCCC
AGTGCTGCAATGATACCGCGAGACCCACGCTCACCGGCTCCAGATTTATCAGCAATAAACCAGCCAGCCG
GAAGGGCCGAGCGCAGAAGTGGTCCTGCAACTTTATCCGCCTCCATCCAGTCTATTAATTGTTGCCGGGA
AGCTAGAGTAAGTAGTTCGCCAGTTAATAGTTTGCGCAACGTTGTTGCCATTGCTACAGGCATCGTGGTG
TCACGCTCGTCGTTTGGTATGGCTTCATTCAGCTCCGGTTCCCAACGATCAAGGCGAGTTACATGATCCC
CCATGTTGTGCAAAAAAGCGGTTAGCTCCTTCGGTCCTCCGATCGTTGTCAGAAGTAAGTTGGCCGCAGT
GTTATCACTCATGGTTATGGCAGCACTGCATAATTCTCTTACTGTCATGCCATCCGTAAGATGCTTTTCT
GTGACTGGTGAGTACTCAACCAAGTCATTCTGAGAATAGTGTATGCGGCGACCGAGTTGCTCTTGCCCGG
CGTCAATACGGGATAATACCGCGCCACATAGCAGAACTTTAAAAGTGCTCATCATTGGAAAACGTTCTTC
GGGGCGAAAACTCTCAAGGATCTTACCGCTGTTGAGATCCAGTTCGATGTAACCCACTCGTGCACCCAAC
TGATCTTCAGCATCTTTTACTTTCACCAGCGTTTCTGGGTGAGCAAAAACAGGAAGGCAAAATGCCGCAA
AAAAGGGAATAAGGGCGACACGGAAATGTTGAATACTCATACTCTTCCTTTTTCAATATTATTGAAGCAT
TTATCAGGGTTATTGTCTCATGAGCGGATACATATTTGAATGTATTTAGAAAAATAAACAAATAGGGGTT
CCGCGCACATTTCCCCGAAAAGTGCCACCTGG
Features (pLannotate 1.2.2; 15 found; start..end, strand, type, name):
      4..383     +  enhancer       CMV enhancer: human cytomegalovirus immediate early enhancer
    385..662     +  promoter       chicken β-actin promoter: No description available
    663..1679    +  intron         chimeric intron: chimera between introns from chicken β-actin and rabbit β-globin
   1677..1775    +  CDS            HBB (fragment): HBB_LEPEU - Experimental evidence at protein level: Swiss-Prot protein existence level 1. Involved in oxygen transport from the lung to the various peripheral tissues. From Lepus europaeus (European hare).
   1827..2372    +  CDS            EFNB2 (fragment): EFNB2_HUMAN - Also known as EPLG5, HTKL, LERK5. Experimental evidence at protein level: Swiss-Prot protein existence level 1. (Microbial infection) Acts as a receptor for Hendra virus and Nipah virus. From Homo sapiens (Human).
   2310..3002    +  CDS            IGHG1 (fragment): IGHG1_HUMAN - Experimental evidence at protein level: Swiss-Prot protein existence level 1. Constant region of immunoglobulin heavy chains. Immunoglobulins, also known as antibodies, are membrane-bound or secreted glycoproteins produced by B lymphocytes. In the recognition phase of humoral immunity, the membrane-bound immunoglobulins serve as receptors which, upon binding of a specific antigen, trigger the clonal expansion and differentiation of B lymphocytes into immunoglobulins- secreting plasma cells. Secreted immunoglobulins mediate the effector phase of humoral immunity, which results in
   3046..3120    +  CDS            HBB (fragment): HBB_PONPY - Experimental evidence at transcript level: Swiss-Prot protein existence level 2. Involved in oxygen transport from the lung to the various peripheral tissues. From Pongo pygmaeus (Bornean orangutan).
   3191..3246    +  polyA_signal   β-globin poly(A) signal: rabbit β-globin polyadenylation signal (Gil and Proudfoot, 1987)
   3631..3647    -  protein_bind   lac operator: The lac repressor binds to the lac operator to inhibit transcription in E. coli. This inhibition can be relieved by adding lactose or isopropyl-β-D-thiogalactopyranoside (IPTG). lac repressor encoded by lacI
   3655..3685    -  promoter       lac promoter: promoter for the E. coli lac operon
   3700..3721    -  protein_bind   CAP binding site: CAP binding activates transcription in the presence of cAMP. E. coli catabolite activator protein
   3737..3838    -  CDS            lacI (fragment): LACI_ECOLI - Experimental evidence at protein level: Swiss-Prot protein existence level 1. Repressor of the lactose operon. Binds allolactose as an inducer. From Escherichia coli (strain K12).
   4021..4609    -  rep_origin     ori: high-copy-number ColE1/pMB1/pBR322/pUC origin of replication
   4780..5640    -  CDS            AmpR: β-lactamase; bla; confers resistance to ampicillin, carbenicillin, and related antibiotics
   5641..5745    -  promoter       AmpR promoter: bla
