[The description below was written by a language model from this plasmid's Addgene catalogue record and pLannotate feature annotations shown in this document.]
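Description:
pHL-FcHis is a high-copy mammalian expression plasmid built on the pCAG.I-SceI backbone and designed for producing secreted, Fc- and His-tagged proteins in mammalian cells. It is propagated in E. coli through a ColE1/pUC-type origin and selected with ampicillin via the β-lactamase gene and its native promoter. Remnants of the lac promoter, operator, CAP site and a lacI fragment are carried over from the cloning backbone and play no evident role in mammalian expression.

Expression is driven by the composite CAG arrangement: the human cytomegalovirus immediate-early enhancer, the chicken β-actin promoter, and a chimeric chicken β-actin/rabbit β-globin intron, which together give strong constitutive transcription. A rabbit β-globin polyadenylation signal terminates the transcript. The short HBB fragments annotated on either side of the coding region most likely reflect β-globin exon sequence belonging to this cassette rather than intended coding parts.

The deposited plasmid carries a fragment of human ephrin-B2 (EFNB2) cloned between AgeI and KpnI sites, followed in frame by a human IgG1 heavy-chain constant (Fc) fragment. The catalogue lists a C-terminal Fc_His tag and a secretion signal, although neither the His tag nor the signal peptide is annotated separately in the feature table. The catalogue's Entrez link points to EPHB2, the Eph receptor, whereas both the insert name and the sequence annotation indicate the ligand ephrin-B2.

The Fc moiety dimerises the fusion and allows capture on protein A or G, while the His tag permits metal-affinity purification. This suits the vector to high-level production of secreted proteins from transfected mammalian cells. Other ectodomains can presumably be swapped in using the same cloning sites.
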