Addgene plasmid #99846: pHL-FcHis
Purpose: mammalian expression with secretive signal and FC tag
Depositing lab: Edith Yvonne Jones. Depositing organization: University of Oxford. Publication: A time- and cost-efficient system for high-level protein production in mammalian cells. Aricescu AR, Lu W, Jones EY. Acta Crystallogr D Biol Crystallogr. 2006 Oct;62(Pt 10):1243-50. Epub 2006 Sep 19. 10.1107/S0907444906029799 PubMed 17001101.
Backbone
  Vector backbone: pCAG.I-SceI
  Vector type: Mammalian Expression
Growth in bacteria
  Bacterial resistance: Ampicillin, 100 μg/mL
  Growth temperature: 37°C
  Growth strain: DH5alpha
  Copy number: High Copy
Gene/Insert
  Gene/Insert name: ephrin b2
  Species: H. sapiens (human)
  Entrez Gene: EPHB2 (a.k.a. BDPLT22, CAPB, DRT, EK5, EPHT3, ERK, Hek5, PCBC, Tyro5)
  Tag / fusion protein: Fc_His (C terminal on insert)
  Cloning method: Restriction Enzyme; 5′ cloning site AgeI (unknown if destroyed); 3′ cloning site KpnI (unknown if destroyed)
  Sequencing primers: 5′ CTCTAGAGCCTCTGCTAAC; 3′ GCTGGGCACGGTGGGCATG
Terms and licenses: Academic/Nonprofit Terms; Industry Terms: Not Available to Industry
How to cite: pHL-FcHis was a gift from Edith Yvonne Jones (Addgene plasmid # 99846 ; http://n2t.net/addgene:99846 ; RRID:Addgene_99846)
